Addgene plasmid #178920: BASIC_SEVA_27.10
Purpose: BASIC DNA assembly vector
Depositing lab: Paul Freemont. Depositing organization: Imperial College London. Publication: basicsynbio and the BASIC SEVA collection: software and vectors for an established DNA assembly method. Haines MC, Carling B, Marshall J, Shenshin VA, Baldwin GS, Freemont P, Storch M. Synth Biol (Oxf). 2022 Oct 11;7(1):ysac023. doi: 10.1093/synbio/ysac023. eCollection 2022. PubMed 36381610.
Backbone
  Vector backbone: BASIC_SEVA_27.10
  Backbone size w/o insert (bp): 2729
  Vector type: Synthetic Biology
Growth in bacteria
  Bacterial resistance: Kanamycin, 50 μg/mL
  Growth temperature: 37°C
  Growth strain: DH5alpha
  Copy number: Low Copy
Gene/Insert
  Gene/Insert name: mScarlet counter-selection cassette
  Species: Synthetic
  Insert size (bp): 1074
  Cloning method: Unknown
  Sequencing primers: 5′ ggcggcggatttgtcctac; 3′ ggtgagaatccaggggtcc
Depositor comments: Cloning method: BASIC DNA assembly . Please visit https://www.biorxiv.org/content/10.1101/2022.01.06.446575v2 for bioRxiv preprint.
How to cite: BASIC_SEVA_27.10 was a gift from Paul Freemont (Addgene plasmid # 178920 ; http://n2t.net/addgene:178920 ; RRID:Addgene_178920)
