[The description below was written by a language model from this plasmid's Addgene catalogue record and pLannotate feature annotations shown in this document.]
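Description:
BASIC_SEVA_27.10 is a bacterial synthetic-biology backbone intended as a receiver vector for BASIC (Biopart Assembly Standard for Idempotent Cloning) DNA assembly, built in the modular style of the SEVA plasmid collection. The sequenced plasmid is about 3.8 kb, consistent with the recorded 2.7 kb backbone plus a roughly 1.1 kb insert. It is maintained in E. coli at low copy by the pSC101 origin of replication together with the Rep101 (RepA) initiator protein that this origin requires, and it is selected with kanamycin through the aphA1 (nptI) aminoglycoside phosphotransferase gene. A phage lambda t0 terminator and an E. coli rrnB T1 terminator flank the functional modules, an arrangement that insulates the cargo position from transcriptional read-through into or out of the backbone.

The cargo position is occupied by an mScarlet counter-selection cassette. In it, the strong constitutive J23119 promoter drives a transcript that begins with the sTRSV hammerhead ribozyme, a self-cleaving element commonly used to trim the 5′ untranslated region so that expression is less dependent on the promoter context, followed by the coding sequence for the red fluorescent protein mScarlet. Colonies carrying the unmodified vector therefore express a red fluorescent marker. When the cassette is replaced by assembled parts, the signal should be lost, giving a visual screen for likely correct assemblies. The feature table does not annotate the BASIC prefix and suffix sequences or the restriction sites used to release the cassette, so their exact positions cannot be described from this record. The plasmid serves as a low-copy, kanamycin-selectable option for building and testing genetic constructs in bacteria.
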