Features (pLannotate 1.2.2; 8 found; start..end, strand, type, name):
     68..162     +  terminator     lambda t0 terminator: transcription terminator from phage lambda
    294..1106    +  CDS            aphA1: KKA1_ECOLX - Also known as nptI. Protein inferred from homology: Swiss-Prot protein existence level 3. Resistance to kanamycin and structurally-related aminoglycosides, including amikacin. From Escherichia coli.
   1193..2143    -  CDS            Rep101: RepA protein needed for replication with the pSC101 origin; rep101
   2191..2413    -  rep_origin     pSC101 ori: low-copy replication origin that requires the Rep101 protein
   2680..2766    -  terminator     rrnB T1 terminator: Escherichia coli rrnB; transcription terminator T1 from the E. coli rrnB gene
   2930..2964    +  promoter       J23119 promoter: bacterial promoter (Registry of Standard Biological Parts BBa J23119)
   2967..3016    +  misc_RNA       sTRSV HHRz: hammerhead ribozyme from the tobacco ringspot virus satellite RNA (Khvorova et al., 2003)
   3096..3791    +  CDS            mScarlet: mScarlet is a basic (constitutively fluorescent) red fluorescent protein published in 2016, derived from synthetic construct. It has moderate acid sensitivity.
>Addgene plasmid #178920 | BASIC_SEVA_27.10 | addgene full sequence | sequence record 353841 | Addgene NGS Result
GGCTCGGGTAAGAACTCGCACTTCGTGGAAACACTATTATCTGGTGGGTCTCTGTCCACTAGTCTTGGAC
TCCTGTTGATAGATCCAGTAATGACCTCAGAACTCCATCTGGATTTGTTCAGAACGCTCGGTTGCCGCCG
GGCGTTTTTTATTGGTGAGAATCCAGGGGTCCCCAATAATTACGATTTAAATTTGTGTCTCAAAATCTCT
GATGTTACATTGCACAAGATAAAAATATATCATCATGAACAATAAAACTGTCTGCTTACATAAACAGTAA
TACAAGGGGTGTTATGAGCCATATTCAGCGTGAAACGAGCTGTAGCCGTCCGCGTCTGAACAGCAACATG
GATGCGGATCTGTATGGCTATAAATGGGCGCGTGATAACGTGGGTCAGAGCGGCGCGACCATTTATCGTC
TGTATGGCAAACCGGATGCGCCGGAACTGTTTCTGAAACATGGCAAAGGCAGCGTGGCGAACGATGTGAC
CGATGAAATGGTGCGTCTGAACTGGCTGACCGAATTTATGCCGCTGCCGACCATTAAACATTTTATTCGC
ACCCCGGATGATGCGTGGCTGCTGACCACCGCGATTCCGGGCAAAACCGCGTTTCAGGTGCTGGAAGAAT
ATCCGGATAGCGGCGAAAACATTGTGGATGCGCTGGCCGTGTTTCTGCGTCGTCTGCATAGCATTCCGGT
GTGCAACTGCCCGTTTAACAGCGATCGTGTGTTTCGTCTGGCCCAGGCGCAGAGCCGTATGAACAACGGC
CTGGTGGATGCGAGCGATTTTGATGATGAACGTAACGGCTGGCCGGTGGAACAGGTGTGGAAAGAAATGC
ATAAACTGCTGCCGTTTAGCCCGGATAGCGTGGTGACCCACGGCGATTTTAGCCTGGATAACCTGATTTT
CGATGAAGGCAAACTGATTGGCTGCATTGATGTGGGCCGTGTGGGCATTGCGGATCGTTATCAGGATCTG
GCCATTCTGTGGAACTGCCTGGGCGAATTTAGCCCGAGCCTGCAAAAACGTCTGTTTCAGAAATATGGCA
TTGATAATCCGGATATGAACAAACTGCAATTTCATCTGATGCTGGATGAATTTTTCTAATAATTAATTGG
ACCGCGGTCGGCTCGGCCCACTTGTGTGTCTCGTACAATTCTGAGGTCCACACAGATAGTGTCCGGCCGG
CCTCAGATCCTTCCGTATTTAGCCAGTATGTTCTCTAGTGTGGTTCGTTGTTTTTGCGTGAGCCATGAGA
ACGAACCATTGAGATCATACTTACTTTGCATGTCACTCAAAAATTTTGCCTCAAAACTGGTGAGCTGAAT
TTTTGCAGTTAAAGCATCGTGTAGTGTTTTTCTTAGTCCGTTATGTAGGTAGGAATCTGATGTAATGGTT
GTTGGTATTTTGTCACCATTCATTTTTATCTGGTTGTTCTCAAGTTCGGTTACGAGATCCATTTGTCTAT
CTAGTTCAACTTGGAAAATCAACGTATCAGTCGGGCGGCCTCGCTTATCAACCACCAATTTCATATTGCT
GTAAGTGTTTAAATCTTTACTTATTGGTTTCAAAACCCATTGGTTAAGCCTTTTAAACTCATGGTAGTTA
TTTTCAAGCATTAACATGAACTTAAATTCATCAAGGCTAATCTCTATATTTGCCTTGTGAGTTTTCTTTT
GTGTTAGTTCTTTTAATAACCACTCATAAATCCTCATAGAGTATTTGTTTTCAAAAGACTTAACATGTTC
CAGATTATATTTTATGAATTTTTTTAACTGGAAAAGATAAGGCAATATCTCTTCACTAAAAACTAATTCT
AATTTTTCGCTTGAGAACTTGGCATAGTTTGTCCACTGGAAAATCTCAAAGCCTTTAACCAAAGGATTCC
TGATTTCCACAGTTCTCGTCATCAGCTCTCTGGTTGCTTTAGCTAATACACCATAAGCATTTTCCCTACT
GATGTTCATCATCTGAGCGTATTGGTTATAAGTGAACGATACCGTCCGTTCTTTCCTTGTAGGGTTTTCA
ATCGTGGGGTTGAGTAGTGCCACACAGCATAAAATTAGCTTGGTTTCATGCTCCGTTAAGTCATAGCGAC
TAATCGCTAGTTCATTTGCTTTGAAAACAACTAATTCAGACATACATCTCAATTGGTCTAGGTGATTTTA
ATCACTATACCAATTGAGATGGGCTAGTCAATGATAATTACATGTCCTTTTCCTTTGAGTTGTGGGTATC
TGTAAATTCTGCTAGACCTTTGCTGGAAAACTTGTAAATTCTGCTAGACCCTCTGTAAATTCCGCTAGAC
CTTTGTGTGTTTTTTTTGTTTATATTCAAGTGGTTATAATTTATAGAATAAAGAAAGAATAAAAAAAGAT
AAAAAGAATAGATCCCAGCCCTGTGTATAACTCACTACTTTAGTCAGTTCCGCAGTATTACAAAAGGATG
TCGCAAACGCTGTTTGCTCCTCTACAAAACAGACCTTAAAACCCTAAAGGCTTAAGTAGCACCCTCGCAA
GCTCGGGCAAATCGCTGAATATTCCTTTTGTCTCCGACCATCAGGCACCTGAGTCGCTGTCTTTTTCGTG
ACATTCAGTTCGCTGCGCTCACGGCTCTGGCAGTGAATGGGGGTAAATGGCACTACAGGCGCGGCGCGCC
CAGCTGTCTAGGGCGGCGGATTTGTCCTACTCAGGAGAGCGTTCACCGACAAACAACAGATAAAACGAAA
GGCCCAGTCTTTCGACTGAGCCTTTCGTTTTATTTGATGCCTTTAATTAAGGCTCGGGAGACCTATCGGT
AATAACAGTCCAATCTGGTGTAACTTCGGAATCGTCCCCAATTATTGAACACCCTTCGGGGTGTTTTTTT
GTTTCTGGTCTACCATCTCGTTGTGATAATAGACCTGAAGTGCCTACTCTGGAAAATCTTTGACAGCTAG
CTCAGTCCTAGGTATAATGCTAGCAGCTGTCACCGGATGTGCTTTCCGGTCTGATGAGTCCGTGAGGACG
AAACAGCCTCTACAAATAATTTTGTTTAAGGCTCGCTACGAGAAGATTGTTACTTTCGCAGCGTTATTAT
CTAAGGAGGTAGTCCATGGTTAGCAAAGGCGAGGCGGTTATCAAGGAGTTTATGCGTTTTAAGGTTCACA
TGGAGGGTAGCATGAATGGTCACGAGTTCGAGATCGAGGGTGAAGGCGAGGGTCGTCCGTACGAAGGCAC
CCAGACCGCGAAGCTGAAAGTGACCAAGGGTGGCCCGCTGCCGTTCAGCTGGGACATCCTGAGCCCGCAG
TTCATGTATGGCAGCCGTGCGTTTACCAAACACCCGGCGGACATTCCGGATTACTATAAGCAAAGCTTCC
CGGAAGGTTTTAAATGGGAGCGTGTTATGAACTTCGAAGATGGTGGCGCGGTGACCGTTACCCAGGACAC
CAGCCTGGAGGATGGCACCCTGATTTACAAGGTGAAACTGCGTGGCACCAACTTTCCGCCGGATGGTCCG
GTTATGCAGAAGAAAACGATGGGTTGGGAAGCGAGCACCGAGCGTCTGTATCCGGAAGATGGCGTGCTGA
AGGGTGATATCAAAATGGCGCTGCGTCTGAAGGACGGTGGCCGTTACCTGGCGGATTTTAAGACCACCTA
TAAAGCGAAGAAACCGGTGCAAATGCCGGGTGCGTACAACGTTGACCGTAAACTGGATATTACCAGCCAC
AACGAGGATTATACCGTGGTTGAGCAATATGAGCGTAGCGAGGGTCGCCACAGCACCGGCGGCATGGACG
AACTGTATAAGGGATCCTAATAA
